Addgene plasmid #129507: pNCST-AvicFP4
Purpose: Expresses AvicFP4 constitutively in E. coli (most strains)
Depositing lab: Nathan Shaner. Depositing organization: Scintillon Institute. Publication: Aequorea's secrets revealed: New fluorescent proteins with unique properties for bioimaging and biosensing. Lambert GG, Depernet H, Gotthard G, Schultz DT, Navizet I, Lambert T, Adams SR, Torreblanca-Zanca A, Chu M, Bindels DS, Levesque V, Nero Moffatt J, Salih A, Royant A, Shaner NC. PLoS Biol. 2020 Nov 2;18(11):e3000936. doi: 10.1371/journal.pbio.3000936. eCollection 2020 Nov. PubMed 33137097.
Backbone
  Vector backbone: pNCST
  Backbone size w/o insert (bp): 2900
  Total vector size (bp): 3600
  Vector type: Bacterial Expression
Growth in bacteria
  Bacterial resistance: Ampicillin, 100 μg/mL
  Growth temperature: 37°C
  Growth strain: DH5alpha
  Copy number: High Copy
Gene/Insert
  Gene/Insert name: AvicFP4 (alt name: Aequorea victoria FP4)
  Species: Aequorea victoria
  Mutation: One of two variants of AvicFP4 tested with essentially identical optical properties
  Promoter: synthetic constitutive (stationary phase) promoter + T7 promoter upstream
  Cloning method: Gibson Cloning
  Sequencing primers: 5′ T7 promoter; 3′ T7 terminator
Terms and licenses: Academic/Nonprofit Terms; Industry Terms: Not Available to Industry
Depositor comments: Expression from this vector is best in fast-growing E. coli strains.
How to cite: pNCST-AvicFP4 was a gift from Nathan Shaner (Addgene plasmid # 129507 ; http://n2t.net/addgene:129507 ; RRID:Addgene_129507)
