[The description below was written by a language model from this plasmid's Addgene catalogue record and pLannotate feature annotations shown in this document.]
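Description:
pNCST-AvicFP4 is a small (about 3.6 kb) high-copy bacterial expression plasmid built on the pNCST backbone, designed to produce the Aequorea victoria fluorescent protein AvicFP4 constitutively in most E. coli strains without an inducer. It replicates from a ColE1/pUC-type origin and is selected with ampicillin through a bla (β-lactamase) cassette driven by its own promoter. An f1 phage origin is also present, which in principle permits single-stranded DNA production. Short lacZα and lacI fragments flanking these elements appear to be non-functional remnants of the parental vector.

According to the catalogue entry, expression is driven by a synthetic constitutive, stationary-phase promoter with a T7 promoter lying upstream. Only the T7 promoter is picked up in the feature table; the synthetic promoter is not annotated, though it presumably sits in the unannotated stretch between the T7 promoter and the phage T7 gene 10 ribosome binding site. The open reading frame begins with an N-terminal leader annotated as a partial match to a His-containing composite tag, the T7 gene 10 leader peptide, a partial Xpress epitope and a partial TEV protease site. This suggests an affinity and epitope tag region that may be cleavable from the protein, although the fragmentary matches leave the function of individual elements uncertain. The AvicFP4 coding sequence follows, described as a constitutively fluorescent green protein and noted by the depositor as one of two tested variants with essentially identical optical properties. A T7 terminator closes the cassette.

The plasmid serves as a convenient source of recombinant AvicFP4 for purification and characterisation, with expression reported to be best in fast-growing E. coli strains.
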