Features (pLannotate 1.2.2; 15 found; start..end, strand, type, name):
     20..38      +  promoter       T7 promoter: promoter for bacteriophage T7 RNA polymerase
    122..144     +  RBS            RBS: efficient ribosome binding site from bacteriophage T7 gene 10 (Olins and Rangwala, 1989)
    164..184     +  CDS            capTEV™ (fragment): composite tag for in vivo biotinylation, TEV protease cleavage, and 6xHis tagging
    185..217     +  CDS            T7 tag (gene 10 leader): leader peptide from bacteriophage T7 gene 10 promotes efficient translation in E. coli
    221..243     +  CDS            Xpress™ tag (fragment): Xpress™ epitope tag, including an enterokinase recognition and cleavage site
    257..275     +  CDS            TEV site (fragment): tobacco etch virus (TEV) protease recognition and cleavage site
    278..973     +  CDS            AvicFP4: AvicFP4 is a basic (constitutively fluorescent) green fluorescent protein published in 2019, derived from Aequorea victoria.
    988..1037    +  CDS            SET1 (fragment): solubility-enhancement tag derived from T7 phage gene 10B
   1045..1092    +  terminator     T7 terminator: transcription terminator for bacteriophage T7 RNA polymerase
   1118..1184    +  CDS            lacZα (fragment): LacZα fragment of β-galactosidase; lacZ fragment
   1189..1617    +  rep_origin     f1 ori (sequence partly withheld): f1 bacteriophage origin of replication; arrow indicates direction of (+) strand synthesis
   1670..1774    +  promoter       AmpR promoter: bla
   1775..2635    +  CDS            AmpR: β-lactamase; bla; confers resistance to ampicillin, carbenicillin, and related antibiotics
   2806..3394    +  rep_origin     ori: high-copy-number ColE1/pMB1/pBR322/pUC origin of replication
   3577..3630    +  CDS            lacI (fragment): lac repressor; lacI; The lac repressor binds to the lac operator to inhibit transcription in E. coli. This inhibition can be relieved by adding lactose or isopropyl-β-D-thiogalactopyranoside (IPTG).
>Addgene plasmid #129507 | pNCST-AvicFP4 | depositor full sequence | sequence record 248629 | pNCST-AvicFP4 sequence 3630 bps
GATCTCGATCCCGCGAAATTAATACGACTCACTATAGGGAGACCACAACGGTTTCCCTCTAGAATCACCG
AGTTTATTCTTGACACCTGATGCGATGAATGATATAATAGGAAAGTACTGTTTTGTTTAACTTTAAGAAG
GAGATATACATATGCGGGGTTCTCATCATCATCATCATCATGGTATGGCTAGCATGACTGGTGGACAGCA
AATGGGTCGGGATCTGTACGACGATGACGATAACGATCCGCTCGAGGAAAACCTGTACTTCCAGGGTATG
GACTCTGGTGCTCTGCTGTTCAAGCAGAAGATCCCTCTGGTTGTTGAATTCGAAGGTGACGTTGAAGGTA
TGAAGTTCTCTGTTCGTGGTAAGGGTCATGGTGACGCTACCAACGGTCGTATCGAAGCTTCTTTCATCTG
CACCACCGGTGAACTGCCTGTTCCTTGGTCTTCTATCATCTCTTCTCTGACCTACGGTTTCCTGTGCTTC
ACCAAGTACCCTGACGGTATCAAGGACTTCCCTAAGTCTGCTATGCCTGAAGGTTACGTTCAGGATCGTA
CCATCTCTTTCGAAAACGACGGTACCTACAAGACCCGTGCTGAAGTTACCTTCGAAAACGGTTCTGTTTA
CAACCGTGTTAAGCTGAACGGTGAAGGTTTCAACAAGGGTGGTAACATCCTGGGTAAGAAGCTGGAATAC
TCTTTCAACCCTCATTGCATCTACGTTCTGGGTGACAAGGAAAACAACGGTATCCGTTGCTGCTTCAACG
TTGTTCATAACATCGTTGGTGGTGGTCAGCTGATCGCTTCTCATTCTCAGCTGAACACCCCTCTGGGTGG
TGGTCCTATCGCTATCCCTGAATACCATCATATCTGCAACCATACCACCCTGTCTAAGGACCCTCGTGAA
CCTCGTGACCATATGACCGTTGCTGAAGTTCTGAAGGCTGTTGACTGCAAGACCGCTTACCTGTGACGTT
TGATCCGGCTGCTAACAAAGCCCGAAAGGAAGCTGAGTTGGCTGCTGCCACCGCTGAGCAATAACTAGCA
TAACCCCTTGGGGCCTCTAAACGGGTCTTGAGGGGTTTTTTGCTGAAAGGAGGAACTATATCCGGATCTG
GCGTAATAGCGAAGAGGCCCGCACCGATCGCCCTTCCCAACAGTTGCGCAGCCTGAATGGCGAATGGG
[124 nt withheld, positions 1189-1312]
C
[91 nt withheld, positions 1314-1404]
A
[49 nt withheld, positions 1406-1454]
CCTTTGACGTTGGAGTCCACGTTCTTT
[37 nt withheld, positions 1482-1518]
ACCCTATCTCGGTCTATTCTTTTGATTTATAAGGGATTTTGCCGATTTCGGCCTATTGGTTAAAAAATGA
GCTGATTTAACAAAAATTTAACGCGAATTTTAACAAAATATTAACGCTTACAATTTAGGTGGCACTTTTC
GGGGAAATGTGCGCGGAACCCCTATTTGTTTATTTTTCTAAATACATTCAAATATGTATCCGCTCATGAG
ACAATAACCCTGATAAATGCTTCAATAATATTGAAAAAGGAAGAGTATGAGTATTCAACATTTCCGTGTC
GCCCTTATTCCCTTTTTTGCGGCATTTTGCCTTCCTGTTTTTGCTCACCCAGAAACGCTGGTGAAAGTAA
AAGATGCTGAAGATCAGTTGGGTGCACGAGTGGGTTACATCGAACTGGATCTCAACAGCGGTAAGATCCT
TGAGAGTTTTCGCCCCGAAGAACGTTTTCCAATGATGAGCACTTTTAAAGTTCTGCTATGTGGCGCGGTA
TTATCCCGTATTGACGCCGGGCAAGAGCAACTCGGTCGCCGCATACACTATTCTCAGAATGACTTGGTTG
AGTACTCACCAGTCACAGAAAAGCATCTTACGGATGGCATGACAGTAAGAGAATTATGCAGTGCTGCCAT
AACCATGAGTGATAACACTGCGGCCAACTTACTTCTGACAACGATCGGAGGACCGAAGGAGCTAACCGCT
TTTTTGCACAACATGGGGGATCATGTAACTCGCCTTGATCGTTGGGAACCGGAGCTGAATGAAGCCATAC
CAAACGACGAGCGTGACACCACGATGCCTGTAGCAATGGCAACAACGTTGCGCAAACTATTAACTGGCGA
ACTACTTACTCTAGCTTCCCGGCAACAATTAATAGACTGGATGGAGGCGGATAAAGTTGCAGGACCACTT
CTGCGCTCGGCCCTTCCGGCTGGCTGGTTTATTGCTGATAAATCTGGAGCCGGTGAGCGTGGGTCTCGCG
GTATCATTGCAGCACTGGGGCCAGATGGTAAGCCCTCCCGTATCGTAGTTATCTACACGACGGGGAGTCA
GGCAACTATGGATGAACGAAATAGACAGATCGCTGAGATAGGTGCCTCACTGATTAAGCATTGGTAACTG
TCAGACCAAGTTTACTCATATATACTTTAGATTGATTTAAAACTTCATTTTTAATTTAAAAGGATCTAGG
TGAAGATCCTTTTTGATAATCTCATGACCAAAATCCCTTAACGTGAGTTTTCGTTCCACTGAGCGTCAGA
CCCCGTAGAAAAGATCAAAGGATCTTCTTGAGATCCTTTTTTTCTGCGCGTAATCTGCTGCTTGCAAACA
AAAAAACCACCGCTACCAGCGGTGGTTTGTTTGCCGGATCAAGAGCTACCAACTCTTTTTCCGAAGGTAA
CTGGCTTCAGCAGAGCGCAGATACCAAATACTGTTCTTCTAGTGTAGCCGTAGTTAGGCCACCACTTCAA
GAACTCTGTAGCACCGCCTACATACCTCGCTCTGCTAATCCTGTTACCAGTGGCTGCTGCCAGTGGCGAT
AAGTCGTGTCTTACCGGGTTGGACTCAAGACGATAGTTACCGGATAAGGCGCAGCGGTCGGGCTGAACGG
GGGGTTCGTGCACACAGCCCAGCTTGGAGCGAACGACCTACACCGAACTGAGATACCTACAGCGTGAGCT
ATGAGAAAGCGCCACGCTTCCCGAAGGGAGAAAGGCGGACAGGTATCCGGTAAGCGGCAGGGTCGGAACA
GGAGAGCGCACGAGGGAGCTTCCAGGGGGAAACGCCTGGTATCTTTATAGTCCTGTCGGGTTTCGCCACC
TCTGACTTGAGCGTCGATTTTTGTGATGCTCGTCAGGGGGGCGGAGCCTATGGAAAAACGCCAGCAACGC
GGCCTTTTTACGGTTCCTGGCCTTTTGCTGGCCTTTTGCTCACATGTTCTTTCCTGCGTTATCCCCTGAT
TCTGTGGATAACCGTATTACCGCCTTTGAGTGAGCTGATACCGCTCGCCGCAGCCGAACGACCGAGCGCA
GCGAGTCAGTGAGCGAGGAAGCGGAAGAGCGCCCAATACGCAAACCGCCTCTCCCCGCGCGTTGGCCGAT
TCATTAATGCAG
