Features (pLannotate 1.2.2; 15 found; start..end, strand, type, name):
     20..38      +  promoter       T7 promoter: promoter for bacteriophage T7 RNA polymerase
    122..144     +  RBS            RBS: efficient ribosome binding site from bacteriophage T7 gene 10 (Olins and Rangwala, 1989)
    164..184     +  CDS            capTEV™ (fragment): composite tag for in vivo biotinylation, TEV protease cleavage, and 6xHis tagging
    185..217     +  CDS            T7 tag (gene 10 leader): leader peptide from bacteriophage T7 gene 10 promotes efficient translation in E. coli
    221..243     +  CDS            Xpress™ tag (fragment): Xpress™ epitope tag, including an enterokinase recognition and cleavage site
    257..275     +  CDS            TEV site (fragment): tobacco etch virus (TEV) protease recognition and cleavage site
    278..973     +  CDS            AvicFP4: AvicFP4 is a basic (constitutively fluorescent) green fluorescent protein published in 2019, derived from Aequorea victoria.
    988..1037    +  CDS            SET1 (fragment): solubility-enhancement tag derived from T7 phage gene 10B
   1045..1092    +  terminator     T7 terminator: transcription terminator for bacteriophage T7 RNA polymerase
   1118..1184    +  CDS            lacZα (fragment): LacZα fragment of β-galactosidase; lacZ fragment
   1189..1617    +  rep_origin     f1 ori (sequence partly withheld): f1 bacteriophage origin of replication; arrow indicates direction of (+) strand synthesis
   1670..1774    +  promoter       AmpR promoter: bla
   1775..2635    +  CDS            AmpR: β-lactamase; bla; confers resistance to ampicillin, carbenicillin, and related antibiotics
   2806..3394    +  rep_origin     ori: high-copy-number ColE1/pMB1/pBR322/pUC origin of replication
   3577..3630    +  CDS            lacI (fragment): lac repressor; lacI; The lac repressor binds to the lac operator to inhibit transcription in E. coli. This inhibition can be relieved by adding lactose or isopropyl-β-D-thiogalactopyranoside (IPTG).
>Addgene plasmid #129507 | pNCST-AvicFP4 | addgene full sequence | sequence record 271859 | Addgene NGS Result
GATCTCGATCCCGCGAAATTAATACGACTCACTATAGGGAGACCACAACGGTTTCCCTCTAGAATCACCG
AGTTTATTCTTGACACCTGATGCGATGAATGATATAATAGGAAAGTACTGTTTTGTTTAACTTTAAGAAG
GAGATATACATATGCGGGGTTCTCATCATCATCATCATCATGGTATGGCTAGCATGACTGGTGGACAGCA
AATGGGTCGGGATCTGTACGACGATGACGATAACGATCCGCTCGAGGAAAACCTGTACTTCCAGGGTATG
GACTCTGGTGCTCTGCTGTTCAAGCAGAAGATCCCTCTGGTTGTTGAATTCGAAGGTGACGTTGAAGGTA
TGAAGTTCTCTGTTCGTGGTAAGGGTCATGGTGACGCTACCAACGGTCGTATCGAAGCTTCTTTCATCTG
CACCACCGGTGAACTGCCTGTTCCTTGGTCTTCTATCATCTCTTCTCTGACCTACGGTTTCCTGTGCTTC
ACCAAGTACCCTGACGGTATCAAGGACTTCCCTAAGTCTGCTATGCCTGAAGGTTACGTTCAGGATCGTA
CCATCTCTTTCGAAAACGACGGTACCTACAAGACCCGTGCTGAAGTTACCTTCGAAAACGGTTCTGTTTA
CAACCGTGTTAAGCTGAACGGTGAAGGTTTCAACAAGGGTGGTAACATCCTGGGTAAGAAGCTGGAATAC
TCTTTCAACCCTCATTGCATCTACGTTCTGGGTGACAAGGAAAACAACGGTATCCGTTGCTGCTTCAACG
TTGTTCATAACATCGTTGGTGGTGGTCAGCTGATCGCTTCTCATTCTCAGCTGAACACCCCTCTGGGTGG
TGGTCCTATCGCTATCCCTGAATACCATCATATCTGCAACCATACCACCCTGTCTAAGGACCCTCGTGAA
CCTCGTGACCATATGACCGTTGCTGAAGTTCTGAAGGCTGTTGACTGCAAGACCGCTTACCTGTGACGTT
TGATCCGGCTGCTAACAAAGCCCGAAAGGAAGCTGAGTTGGCTGCTGCCACCGCTGAGCAATAACTAGCA
TAACCCCTTGGGGCCTCTAAACGGGTCTTGAGGGGTTTTTTGCTGAAAGGAGGAACTATATCCGGATCTG
GCGTAATAGCGAAGAGGCCCGCACCGATCGCCCTTCCCAACAGTTGCGCAGCCTGAATGGCGAATGGG
[124 nt withheld, positions 1189-1312]
C
[91 nt withheld, positions 1314-1404]
A
[49 nt withheld, positions 1406-1454]
CCTTTGACGTTGGAGTCCACGTTCTTT
[37 nt withheld, positions 1482-1518]
ACCCTATCTCGGTCTATTCTTTTGATTTATAAGGGATTTTGCCGATTTCGGCCTATTGGTTAAAAAATGA
GCTGATTTAACAAAAATTTAACGCGAATTTTAACAAAATATTAACGCTTACAATTTAGGTGGCACTTTTC
GGGGAAATGTGCGCGGAACCCCTATTTGTTTATTTTTCTAAATACATTCAAATATGTATCCGCTCATGAG
ACAATAACCCTGATAAATGCTTCAATAATATTGAAAAAGGAAGAGTATGAGTATTCAACATTTCCGTGTC
GCCCTTATTCCCTTTTTTGCGGCATTTTGCCTTCCTGTTTTTGCTCACCCAGAAACGCTGGTGAAAGTAA
AAGATGCTGAAGATCAGTTGGGTGCACGAGTGGGTTACATCGAACTGGATCTCAACAGCGGTAAGATCCT
TGAGAGTTTTCGCCCCGAAGAACGTTTTCCAATGATGAGCACTTTTAAAGTTCTGCTATGTGGCGCGGTA
TTATCCCGTATTGACGCCGGGCAAGAGCAACTCGGTCGCCGCATACACTATTCTCAGAATGACTTGGTTG
AGTACTCACCAGTCACAGAAAAGCATCTTACGGATGGCATGACAGTAAGAGAATTATGCAGTGCTGCCAT
AACCATGAGTGATAACACTGCGGCCAACTTACTTCTGACAACGATCGGAGGACCGAAGGAGCTAACCGCT
TTTTTGCACAACATGGGGGATCATGTAACTCGCCTTGATCGTTGGGAACCGGAGCTGAATGAAGCCATAC
CAAACGACGAGCGTGACACCACGATGCCTGTAGCAATGGCAACAACGTTGCGCAAACTATTAACTGGCGA
ACTACTTACTCTAGCTTCCCGGCAACAATTAATAGACTGGATGGAGGCGGATAAAGTTGCAGGACCACTT
CTGCGCTCGGCCCTTCCGGCTGGCTGGTTTATTGCTGATAAATCTGGAGCCGGTGAGCGTGGGTCTCGCG
GTATCATTGCAGCACTGGGGCCAGATGGTAAGCCCTCCCGTATCGTAGTTATCTACACGACGGGGAGTCA
GGCAACTATGGATGAACGAAATAGACAGATCGCTGAGATAGGTGCCTCACTGATTAAGCATTGGTAACTG
TCAGACCAAGTTTACTCATATATACTTTAGATTGATTTAAAACTTCATTTTTAATTTAAAAGGATCTAGG
TGAAGATCCTTTTTGATAATCTCATGACCAAAATCCCTTAACGTGAGTTTTCGTTCCACTGAGCGTCAGA
CCCCGTAGAAAAGATCAAAGGATCTTCTTGAGATCCTTTTTTTCTGCGCGTAATCTGCTGCTTGCAAACA
AAAAAACCACCGCTACCAGCGGTGGTTTGTTTGCCGGATCAAGAGCTACCAACTCTTTTTCCGAAGGTAA
CTGGCTTCAGCAGAGCGCAGATACCAAATACTGTTCTTCTAGTGTAGCCGTAGTTAGGCCACCACTTCAA
GAACTCTGTAGCACCGCCTACATACCTCGCTCTGCTAATCCTGTTACCAGTGGCTGCTGCCAGTGGCGAT
AAGTCGTGTCTTACCGGGTTGGACTCAAGACGATAGTTACCGGATAAGGCGCAGCGGTCGGACTGAACGG
GGGGTTCGTGCACACAGCCCAGCTTGGAGCGAACGACCTACACCGAACTGAGATACCTACAGCGTGAGCT
ATGAGAAAGCGCCACGCTTCCCGAAGGGAGAAAGGCGGACAGGTATCCGGTAAGCGGCAGGGTCGGAACA
GGAGAGCGCACGAGGGAGCTTCCAGGGGGAAACGCCTGGTATCTTTATAGTCCTGTCGGGTTTCGCCACC
TCTGACTTGAGCGTCGATTTTTGTGATGCTCGTCAGGGGGGCGGAGCCTATGGAAAAACGCCAGCAACGC
GGCCTTTTTACGGTTCCTGGCCTTTTGCTGGCCTTTTGCTCACATGTTCTTTCCTGCGTTATCCCCTGAT
TCTGTGGATAACCGTATTACCGCCTTTGAGTGAGCTGATACCGCTCGCCGCAGCCGAACGACCGAGCGCA
GCGAGTCAGTGAGCGAGGAAGCGGAAGAGCGCCCAATACGCAAACCGCCTCTCCCCGCGCGTTGGCCGAT
TCATTAATGCAG
